Addgene plasmid #68755: pGL4.26-SS-163
Purpose: ZF7-ZF8 Op 1gap -- GFP
Depositing lab: James Collins. Depositing organization: Massachusetts Institute of Technology. Publication: DNA sense-and-respond protein modules for mammalian cells. Slomovic S, Collins JJ. Nat Methods. 2015 Sep 21. doi: 10.1038/nmeth.3585. PubMed 26389572.
Backbone
  Vector backbone: pGL4.26 luc2/minp/hygro
  Backbone manufacturer: Promega
  Backbone size w/o insert (bp): 4917
  Total vector size (bp): 4938
  Modifications to backbone: GFP instead of Luc
  Vector type: Mammalian Expression
  Selectable markers: Hygromycin
Growth in bacteria
  Bacterial resistance: Ampicillin, 100 μg/mL
  Growth temperature: 37°C
  Growth strain: DH5alpha
  Copy number: High Copy
Gene/Insert
  Gene/Insert name: ZF7/ZF8 Op 1gap
  Species: Synthetic
  Insert size (bp): 21
Terms and licenses: Academic/Nonprofit Terms; Industry Terms: Not Available to Industry
How to cite: pGL4.26-SS-163 was a gift from James Collins (Addgene plasmid # 68755 ; http://n2t.net/addgene:68755 ; RRID:Addgene_68755)
