[The description below was written by a language model from this plasmid's Addgene catalogue record and pLannotate feature annotations shown in this document.]
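Description:
pGL4.26-SS-163 is a mammalian reporter plasmid built on the Promega pGL4.26 [luc2/minP/Hygro] backbone, in which the luciferase coding sequence has been replaced by EGFP. It is propagated in E. coli as a high-copy plasmid through a ColE1/pUC-type origin with ampicillin selection (AmpR, β-lactamase). For selection in mammalian cells it carries a hygromycin B phosphotransferase gene driven by the SV40 enhancer/early promoter and terminated by a synthetic poly(A) signal.

The reporter unit consists of the minimal TATA-box promoter minP, which has low basal activity, followed by mammalian codon-optimized EGFP and an SV40 polyadenylation signal. The catalogued insert is a 21 bp synthetic sequence named "ZF7/ZF8 Op 1gap", which from its name appears to be an operator combining binding sites for two zinc finger domains (ZF7 and ZF8) separated by a one-base gap. This short element is not annotated in the feature table, so its exact position is not recorded, although in this backbone response elements are normally cloned just upstream of minP. A synthetic poly(A) signal and an RNA polymerase II transcriptional pause site from the human α2-globin gene lie upstream of the reporter region on the circular map, which limits read-through transcription from the backbone and keeps background low. The small SV40 large T and TcR fragments flagged by the annotation appear to be backbone remnants rather than functional genes.

The stated purpose and associated work on DNA sense-and-respond protein modules suggest the plasmid serves as a GFP readout for zinc finger-based factors that bind the operator. The record does not describe the activating proteins themselves.
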