Features (pLannotate 1.2.2; 13 found; start..end, strand, type, name):
     66..97      +  promoter       minP: minimal TATA-box promoter with low basal activity
    130..849     +  CDS            EGFP: the original enhanced GFP (Yang et al., 1996) mammalian codon-optimized
    893..1014    -  polyA_signal   SV40 poly(A) signal: SV40 polyadenylation signal
   1040..1171    -  CDS            LT_SV40 (fragment): Experimental evidence at protein level: Swiss-Prot protein existence level 1. Isoform 17kT antigen targets host RBL2 for degradation and promotes cell proliferation. Transactivates host cyclin A promoter through its J domain. From Simian virus 40 (SV40).
   1208..1565    +  promoter       SV40 promoter: SV40 enhancer and early promoter
   1596..2633    +  CDS            HygR: hygromycin B phosphotransferase confers resistance to hygromycin
   2657..2705    +  polyA_signal   poly(A) signal: synthetic polyadenylation signal
   2721..2852    +  CDS            TcR (fragment): tetracycline efflux protein; tet; confers resistance to tetracycline
   3032..3620    -  rep_origin     ori: high-copy-number ColE1/pMB1/pBR322/pUC origin of replication
   3820..4680    -  CDS            AmpR: β-lactamase confers resistance to ampicillin, carbenicillin, and related antibiotics
   4681..4722    -  promoter       AmpR promoter (fragment): bla
   4785..4833    +  polyA_signal   poly(A) signal: synthetic polyadenylation signal
   4847..4938    +  misc_feature   pause site: RNA polymerase II transcriptional pause signal from the human α2 globin gene
>Addgene plasmid #68755 | pGL4.26-SS-163 | depositor full sequence | sequence record 121003 | pGL4.26-SS-163 sequence 4938 bps
GGCCTAACTGGCCGGTACCTGAGCTCGCTAGCAGCTGGAGGGTGAAGTGGTCCAAGCTTAGACACTAGAG
GGTATATAATGGAAGCTCGACTTCCAGCTTGGCAATCCGGTACTGTTGGTAAAGCCACCATGGTGAGCAA
GGGCGAGGAGCTGTTCACCGGGGTGGTGCCCATCCTGGTCGAGCTGGACGGCGACGTAAACGGCCACAAG
TTCAGCGTGTCCGGCGAGGGCGAGGGCGATGCCACCTACGGCAAGCTGACCCTGAAGTTCATCTGCACCA
CCGGCAAGCTGCCCGTGCCCTGGCCCACCCTCGTGACCACCCTGACCTACGGCGTGCAGTGCTTCAGCCG
CTACCCCGACCACATGAAGCAGCACGACTTCTTCAAGTCCGCCATGCCCGAAGGCTACGTCCAGGAGCGC
ACCATCTTCTTCAAGGACGACGGCAACTACAAGACCCGCGCCGAGGTGAAGTTCGAGGGCGACACCCTGG
TGAACCGCATCGAGCTGAAGGGCATCGACTTCAAGGAGGACGGCAACATCCTGGGGCACAAGCTGGAGTA
CAACTACAACAGCCACAACGTCTATATCATGGCCGACAAGCAGAAGAACGGCATCAAGGTGAACTTCAAG
ATCCGCCACAACATCGAGGACGGCAGCGTGCAGCTCGCCGACCACTACCAGCAGAACACCCCCATCGGCG
ACGGCCCCGTGCTGCTGCCCGACAACCACTACCTGAGCACCCAGTCCGCCCTGAGCAAAGACCCCAACGA
GAAGCGCGATCACATGGTCCTGCTGGAGTTCGTGACCGCCGCCGGGATCACTCTCGGCATGGACGAGCTG
TACAAGTAATAATTCTAGAGTCGGGGCGGCCGGCCGCTTCGAGCAGACATGATAAGATACATTGATGAGT
TTGGACAAACCACAACTAGAATGCAGTGAAAAAAATGCTTTATTTGTGAAATTTGTGATGCTATTGCTTT
ATTTGTAACCATTATAAGCTGCAATAAACAAGTTAACAACAACAATTGCATTCATTTTATGTTTCAGGTT
CAGGGGGAGGTGTGGGAGGTTTTTTAAAGCAAGTAAAACCTCTACAAATGTGGTAAAATCGATAAGGATC
CGTTTGCGTATTGGGCGCTCTTCCGCTGATCTGCGCAGCACCATGGCCTGAAATAACCTCTGAAAGAGGA
ACTTGGTTAGCTACCTTCTGAGGCGGAAAGAACCAGCTGTGGAATGTGTGTCAGTTAGGGTGTGGAAAGT
CCCCAGGCTCCCCAGCAGGCAGAAGTATGCAAAGCATGCATCTCAATTAGTCAGCAACCAGGTGTGGAAA
GTCCCCAGGCTCCCCAGCAGGCAGAAGTATGCAAAGCATGCATCTCAATTAGTCAGCAACCATAGTCCCG
CCCCTAACTCCGCCCATCCCGCCCCTAACTCCGCCCAGTTCCGCCCATTCTCCGCCCCATGGCTGACTAA
TTTTTTTTATTTATGCAGAGGCCGAGGCCGCCTCTGCCTCTGAGCTATTCCAGAAGTAGTGAGGAGGCTT
TTTTGGAGGCCTAGGCTTTTGCAAAAAGCTCGATTCTTCTGACACTAGCGCCACCATGAAGAAGCCCGAA
CTCACCGCTACCAGCGTTGAAAAATTTCTCATCGAGAAGTTCGACAGTGTGAGCGACCTGATGCAGTTGT
CGGAGGGCGAAGAGAGCCGAGCCTTCAGCTTCGATGTCGGCGGACGCGGCTATGTACTGCGGGTGAATAG
CTGCGCTGATGGCTTCTACAAAGACCGCTACGTGTACCGCCACTTCGCCAGCGCTGCACTACCCATCCCC
GAAGTGTTGGACATCGGCGAGTTCAGCGAGAGCCTGACATACTGCATCAGTAGACGCGCCCAAGGCGTTA
CTCTCCAAGACCTCCCCGAAACAGAGCTGCCTGCTGTGTTACAGCCTGTCGCCGAAGCTATGGATGCTAT
TGCCGCCGCCGACCTCAGTCAAACCAGCGGCTTCGGCCCATTCGGGCCCCAAGGCATCGGCCAGTACACA
ACCTGGCGGGATTTCATTTGCGCCATTGCTGATCCCCATGTCTACCACTGGCAGACCGTGATGGACGACA
CCGTGTCCGCCAGCGTAGCTCAAGCCCTGGACGAACTGATGCTGTGGGCCGAAGACTGTCCCGAGGTGCG
CCACCTCGTCCATGCCGACTTCGGCAGCAACAACGTCCTGACCGACAACGGCCGCATCACCGCCGTAATC
GACTGGTCCGAAGCTATGTTCGGGGACAGTCAGTACGAGGTGGCCAACATCTTCTTCTGGCGGCCCTGGC
TGGCTTGCATGGAGCAGCAGACTCGCTACTTCGAGCGCCGGCATCCCGAGCTGGCCGGCAGCCCTCGTCT
GCGAGCCTACATGCTGCGCATCGGCCTGGATCAGCTCTACCAGAGCCTCGTGGACGGCAACTTCGACGAT
GCTGCCTGGGCTCAAGGCCGCTGCGATGCCATCGTCCGCAGCGGGGCCGGCACCGTCGGTCGCACACAAA
TCGCTCGCCGGAGCGCAGCCGTATGGACCGACGGCTGCGTCGAGGTGCTGGCCGACAGCGGCAACCGCCG
GCCCAGTACACGACCGCGCGCTAAGGAGGTAGGTCGAGTTTAAACTCTAGAACCGGTCATGGCCGCAATA
AAATATCTTTATTTTCATTACATCTGTGTGTTGGTTTTTTGTGTGTTCGAACTAGATGCTGTCGACCGAT
GCCCTTGAGAGCCTTCAACCCAGTCAGCTCCTTCCGGTGGGCGCGGGGCATGACTATCGTCGCCGCACTT
ATGACTGTCTTCTTTATCATGCAACTCGTAGGACAGGTGCCGGCAGCGCTCTTCCGCTTCCTCGCTCACT
GACTCGCTGCGCTCGGTCGTTCGGCTGCGGCGAGCGGTATCAGCTCACTCAAAGGCGGTAATACGGTTAT
CCACAGAATCAGGGGATAACGCAGGAAAGAACATGTGAGCAAAAGGCCAGCAAAAGGCCAGGAACCGTAA
AAAGGCCGCGTTGCTGGCGTTTTTCCATAGGCTCCGCCCCCCTGACGAGCATCACAAAAATCGACGCTCA
AGTCAGAGGTGGCGAAACCCGACAGGACTATAAAGATACCAGGCGTTTCCCCCTGGAAGCTCCCTCGTGC
GCTCTCCTGTTCCGACCCTGCCGCTTACCGGATACCTGTCCGCCTTTCTCCCTTCGGGAAGCGTGGCGCT
TTCTCATAGCTCACGCTGTAGGTATCTCAGTTCGGTGTAGGTCGTTCGCTCCAAGCTGGGCTGTGTGCAC
GAACCCCCCGTTCAGCCCGACCGCTGCGCCTTATCCGGTAACTATCGTCTTGAGTCCAACCCGGTAAGAC
ACGACTTATCGCCACTGGCAGCAGCCACTGGTAACAGGATTAGCAGAGCGAGGTATGTAGGCGGTGCTAC
AGAGTTCTTGAAGTGGTGGCCTAACTACGGCTACACTAGAAGAACAGTATTTGGTATCTGCGCTCTGCTG
AAGCCAGTTACCTTCGGAAAAAGAGTTGGTAGCTCTTGATCCGGCAAACAAACCACCGCTGGTAGCGGTG
GTTTTTTTGTTTGCAAGCAGCAGATTACGCGCAGAAAAAAAGGATCTCAAGAAGATCCTTTGATCTTTTC
TACGGGGTCTGACGCTCAGTGGAACGAAAACTCACGTTAAGGGATTTTGGTCATGAGATTATCAAAAAGG
ATCTTCACCTAGATCCTTTTAAATTAAAAATGAAGTTTTAAATCAATCTAAAGTATATATGAGTAAACTT
GGTCTGACAGCGGCCGCAAATGCTAAACCACTGCAGTGGTTACCAGTGCTTGATCAGTGAGGCACCGATC
TCAGCGATCTGCCTATTTCGTTCGTCCATAGTGGCCTGACTCCCCGTCGTGTAGATCACTACGATTCGTG
AGGGCTTACCATCAGGCCCCAGCGCAGCAATGATGCCGCGAGAGCCGCGTTCACCGGCCCCCGATTTGTC
AGCAATGAACCAGCCAGCAGGGAGGGCCGAGCGAAGAAGTGGTCCTGCTACTTTGTCCGCCTCCATCCAG
TCTATGAGCTGCTGTCGTGATGCTAGAGTAAGAAGTTCGCCAGTGAGTAGTTTCCGAAGAGTTGTGGCCA
TTGCTACTGGCATCGTGGTATCACGCTCGTCGTTCGGTATGGCTTCGTTCAACTCTGGTTCCCAGCGGTC
AAGCCGGGTCACATGATCACCCATATTATGAAGAAATGCAGTCAGCTCCTTAGGGCCTCCGATCGTTGTC
AGAAGTAAGTTGGCCGCGGTGTTGTCGCTCATGGTAATGGCAGCACTACACAATTCTCTTACCGTCATGC
CATCCGTAAGATGCTTTTCCGTGACCGGCGAGTACTCAACCAAGTCGTTTTGTGAGTAGTGTATACGGCG
ACCAAGCTGCTCTTGCCCGGCGTCTATACGGGACAACACCGCGCCACATAGCAGTACTTTGAAAGTGCTC
ATCATCGGGAATCGTTCTTCGGGGCGGAAAGACTCAAGGATCTTGCCGCTATTGAGATCCAGTTCGATAT
AGCCCACTCTTGCACCCAGTTGATCTTCAGCATCTTTTACTTTCACCAGCGTTTCGGGGTGTGCAAAAAC
AGGCAAGCAAAATGCCGCAAAGAAGGGAATGAGTGCGACACGAAAATGTTGGATGCTCATACTCGTCCTT
TTTCAATATTATTGAAGCATTTATCAGGGTTACTAGTACGTCTCTCAAGGATAAGTAAGTAATATTAAGG
TACGGGAGGTATTGGACAGGCCGCAATAAAATATCTTTATTTTCATTACATCTGTGTGTTGGTTTTTTGT
GTGAATCGATAGTACTAACATACGCTCTCCATCAAAACAAAACGAAACAAAACAAACTAGCAAAATAGGC
TGTCCCCAGTGCAAGTGCAGGTGCCAGAACATTTCTCT
