>Addgene plasmid #68755 | pGL4.26-SS-163 | addgene partial sequence | sequence record 124910 | EGFP-N 5'-CGTCGCCGTCCAGCTCGACCAG-3'
GCTCCTCGCCCTTGCTCACCATGGTGGCTTTACCAACAGTACCGGATTGCCAAGCTGGAAGTCGAGCTTC
CATTATATACCCTCTAGTGTCTAAGCTTGGACCACTTCACCCTCCAGCTGCTAGCGAGCTCAGGTACCGG
CCAGTTAGGCCAGAGAAATGTTCTGGCACCTGCACTTGCACTGGGGACAGCCTATTTTGCTAGTTTGTTT
TGTTTCGTTTTGTTTTGATGGAGAGCGTATGTTAGTACTATCGATTCACACAAAAAACCAACACACAGAT
GTAATGAAAATAAAGATATTTTATTGCGGCCTGTCCAATACCTCCCGTACCTTAATATTACTTACTTATC
CTTGAGAGACGTACTAGTAACCCTGATAAATGCTTCAATAATATTGAAAAAGGACGAGTATGAGCATCCA
ACATTTTCGTGTCGCACTCATTCCCTTCTTTGCGGCATTTTGCTTGCCTGTTTTTGCACACCCCGAAACG
CTGGTGAAAGTAAAAGATGCTGAAGATCAACTGGGTGCAAGAGTGGGCTATATCGAACTGGATCTCAATA
GCGGCAAGATCCTTGAGTCTTTCCGCCCCGAAGAACGATTCCCGATGATGAGCACTTTCAAAGTACTGCT
ATGTGGCGCGGTGTTGTCCCGTATAGACGCCGGGCAAGAGCAGCTTGGTCGCCGTATACACTACTCACAA
AACGACTTGGTTGAGTACTCGCCGGTCACGGAAAAGCATCTTACGGATGGCATGACGGTAAGAGAATTGT
GTAGTGCTGCCATTACCATGAGCGACAACACCGCGGCCAACTTACTTCTGACAACGATCGGA
