>Addgene plasmid #68755 | pGL4.26-SS-163 | addgene partial sequence | sequence record 124911 | EBV-rev 5'-GTGGTTTGTCCAAACTCATC-3'
GAGCGGCCGGCCGCCCCGACTCTAGAATTATTACTTGTACAGCTCGTCCATGCCGAGAGTGATCCCGGCG
GCGGTCACGAACTCCAGCAGGACCATGTGATCGCGCTTCTCGTTGGGGTCTTTGCTCAGGGCGGACTGGG
TGCTCAGGTAGTGGTTGTCGGGCAGCAGCACGGGGCCGTCGCCGATGGGGGTGTTCTGCTGGTAGTGGTC
GGCGAGCTGCACGCTGCCGTCCTCGATGTTGTGGCGGATCTTGAAGTTCACCTTGATGCCGTTCTTCTGC
TTGTCGGCCATGATATAGACGTTGTGGCTGTTGTAGTTGTACTCCAGCTTGTGCCCCAGGATGTTGCCGT
CCTCCTTGAAGTCGATGCCCTTCAGCTCGATGCGGTTCACCAGGGTGTCGCCCTCGAACTTCACCTCGGC
GCGGGTCTTGTAGTTGCCGTCGTCCTTGAAGAAGATGGTGCGCTCCTGGACGTAGCCTTCGGGCATGGCG
GACTTGAAGAAGTCGTGCTGCTTCATGTGGTCGGGGTAGCGGCTGAAGCACTGCACGCCGTAGGTCAGGG
TGGTCACGAGGGTGGGCCAGGGCACGGGCAGCTTGCCGGTGGTGCAGATGAACTTCAGGGTCAGCTTGCC
GTAGGTGGCATCGCCCTCGCCCTCGCCGGACACGCTGAACTTGTGGCCGTTTACGTCGCCGTCCAGCTCG
ACCAGGATGGGCACCACCCCGGTGAACAGCTCCTCGCCCTTGCTCACCATGGTGGCTTTACCAACAGTAC
CGGATTGCCAAGCTGGAAGTCGAGCTTCCATTATATACCCTCTAGTGTCTAAGCTTGGACCACTTCACCC
TCCAGCTGCTAGCGAGCTCA
